>Addgene plasmid #120787 | GGE094 | depositor partial sequence | sequence record 229397 | InsDown_Zeta-SfiI
GGTCTCTGAGTCATGTGTAACACTCGCTCTGGAGAGTTAGTCATCCGACAGGGTAACTCTAATCTCCCAA
CACCTTATTAACTCTGCGTAACTGTAACTCTTCTTGCCACGTCGATCTTACTCAATTTTCCTGCTCATCA
TCTGCTGGATTGTTGTCTATCGTCTGGCTCTAATACATTTATTGTTTATTGCCCAAACAACTTTCATTGC
ACGTAAGTGAATTGTTTTATAACAGCGTTCGCCAATTGCTGCGCCATCGTCGTCCGGCTGTCCTACCGTT
AGGGGTAGTGTGTCTCACACTACCGAGGTTACTAGAGTTGGGAAAGCGATACTGCCTCGGACACACCACC
TGGGTCTTACGACTGCAGAGAGAATCGGCGTTACCTCTCTCACAAAGCCCTTCAGTGGCCAAGGAGGCCT
GCGAGAGACC
