[The description below was written by a language model from this plasmid's Addgene catalogue record.]
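Description:
GGE094 is a donor "part" plasmid from a modular Golden Gate toolkit for building expression constructs for the oleaginous yeast Yarrowia lipolytica. It is built on the pCR4Blunt-TOPO backbone, with the part inserted by TOPO cloning, and it is classed as a cloning/assembly plasmid rather than an expression vector in its own right. It is maintained in E. coli as a high-copy plasmid under kanamycin selection. No feature table accompanies the record, so the origin of replication and other backbone elements are not itemised, and no yeast marker, promoter or coding sequence is listed for this plasmid.

The payload is a 416 bp insert named InsDown_Zeta-SfiI, the downstream integration-targeting element of the toolkit. Zeta sequences are the long terminal repeats of the Y. lipolytica Ylt1 retrotransposon. According to the record, this sequence directs integration of an assembled cassette into the Y. lipolytica genome either randomly or at zeta docking platforms. In a Golden Gate assembly, this part would be combined with other toolkit modules, presumably including a matching upstream integration element, although the record does not state its assembly position, its overhangs or the type IIS enzyme used. The insert also supplies an SfiI restriction site, so that once assembly is complete the finished expression cassette can be linearised with SfiI before transformation into yeast. Its typical use is as a reusable building block for assembling integrative Y. lipolytica expression plasmids in synthetic biology and metabolic engineering work.
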