Addgene plasmid #120787: GGE094
Purpose: Part of GoldenGate Yarrowia lipolytica toolkit for assembling an expression plasmid for Y. lipolytic yeast. Sequence for integration into Y. lipolytica genome, randomly or at zeta platforms. Linearization of cassette by SfiI restriction enzyme after the assembly
Depositing lab: Tristan Rossignol. Depositing organization: INRAE Jouy-en-Josas. Publication: A modular Golden Gate toolkit for Yarrowia lipolytica synthetic biology. Larroude M, Park YK, Soudier P, Kubiak M, Nicaud JM, Rossignol T. Microb Biotechnol. 2019 May 31. doi: 10.1111/1751-7915.13427. PubMed 31148366.
Backbone
  Vector backbone: pCR4Blunt-TOPO
  Vector type: Cloning/assembly plasmid
Growth in bacteria
  Bacterial resistance: Kanamycin, 50 μg/mL
  Growth temperature: 37°C
  Growth strain: DH5alpha
  Copy number: High Copy
Gene/Insert
  Gene/Insert name: InsDown_Zeta-SfiI
  Insert size (bp): 416
  Cloning method: TOPO Cloning
Terms and licenses: Academic/Nonprofit Terms; Industry Terms: Not Available to Industry
How to cite: GGE094 was a gift from Tristan Rossignol (Addgene plasmid # 120787 ; http://n2t.net/addgene:120787 ; RRID:Addgene_120787)
