LOCUS       Exported 3948 bp ds-DNA circular SYN 12-MAY-2021
DEFINITION  Part of GoldenGate Yarrowia lipolytica toolkit for assembling an
            expression plasmid for Y. lipolytic yeast. Sequence for integration
            into Y. lipolytica genome, randomly or at zeta platforms.
            Linearization of cassette by SfiI restriction enzyme after the
            assembly.
ACCESSION   .
VERSION     .
KEYWORDS    GGE094
SOURCE      synthetic DNA construct
  ORGANISM  synthetic DNA construct
REFERENCE   1 (bases 1 to 3948)
  AUTHORS   Larroude M, Park YK, Soudier P, Kubiak M, Nicaud JM, Rossignol T
  TITLE     A modular Golden Gate toolkit for Yarrowia lipolytica synthetic
            biology.
  JOURNAL   Microb Biotechnol. 2019 May 31. doi: 10.1111/1751-7915.13427.
  PUBMED    31148366
REFERENCE   2 (bases 1 to 3948)
  AUTHORS   .
  TITLE     Direct Submission
  JOURNAL   Exported May 12, 2021 from SnapGene Server 1.1.58
            http://www.snapgene.com
FEATURES             Location/Qualifiers
     source          1..3948
                     /organism="synthetic DNA construct"
                     /mol_type="other DNA"
     protein_bind    107..128
                     /label=CAP binding site
                     /bound_moiety="E. coli catabolite activator protein"
                     /note="CAP binding activates transcription in the presence
                     of cAMP."
     promoter        143..173
                     /label=lac promoter
                     /note="promoter for the E. coli lac operon"
     protein_bind    181..197
                     /label=lac operator
                     /bound_moiety="lac repressor encoded by lacI"
                     /note="The lac repressor binds to the lac operator to
                     inhibit transcription in E. coli. This inhibition can be
                     relieved by adding lactose or
                     isopropyl-beta-D-thiogalactopyranoside (IPTG)."
     primer_bind     186..208
                     /label=M13/pUC Reverse
                     /note="In lacZ gene"
     primer_bind     205..221
                     /label=M13 rev
                     /note="common sequencing primer, one of multiple similar
                     variants"
     primer_bind     205..221
                     /label=M13 Reverse
                     /note="In lacZ gene. Also called M13-rev"
     promoter        239..257
                     /label=SP6 promoter
                     /note="promoter for bacteriophage SP6 RNA polymerase"
     primer_bind     239..256
                     /label=SP6
                     /note="SP6 promoter, forward primer"
     primer_bind     complement(836..855)
                     /label=T7
                     /note="T7 promoter, forward primer"
     promoter        complement(837..855)
                     /label=T7 promoter
                     /note="promoter for bacteriophage T7 RNA polymerase"
     primer_bind     complement(862..879)
                     /label=M13 Forward
                     /note="In lacZ gene. Also called M13-F20 or M13 (-21)
                     Forward"
     primer_bind     complement(862..878)
                     /label=M13 fwd
                     /note="common sequencing primer, one of multiple similar
                     variants"
     primer_bind     complement(871..893)
                     /label=M13/pUC Forward
                     /note="In lacZ gene"
     CDS             1016..1318
                     /codon_start=1
                     /gene="ccdB"
                     /product="CcdB, a bacterial toxin that poisons DNA gyrase"
                     /label=ccdB
                     /note="Plasmids containing the ccdB gene cannot be
                     propagated in standard E. coli strains."
                     /translation="QFKVYTYKRESRYRLFVDVQSDIIDTPGRRMVIPLASARLLSDKV
                     SRELYPVVHIGDESWRMMTTDMASVPVSVIGEEVADLSHRENDIKNAINLMFWGI"
     primer_bind     1197..1216
                     /label=ccdB-fwd
                     /note="ccdB gene, forward primer"
     CDS             1667..2461
                     /codon_start=1
                     /gene="aph(3')-II (or nptII)"
                     /product="aminoglycoside phosphotransferase from Tn5"
                     /label=NeoR/KanR
                     /note="confers resistance to neomycin, kanamycin, and G418
                     (Geneticin(R))"
                     /translation="MIEQDGLHAGSPAAWVERLFGYDWAQQTIGCSDAAVFRLSAQGRP
                     VLFVKTDLSGALNELQDEAARLSWLATTGVPCAAVLDVVTEAGRDWLLLGEVPGQDLLS
                     SHLAPAEKVSIMADAMRRLHTLDPATCPFDHQAKHRIERARTRMEAGLVDQDDLDEEHQ
                     GLAPAELFARLKASMPDGEDLVVTHGDACLPNIMVENGRFSGFIDCGRLGVADRYQDIA
                     LATRDIAEELGGEWADRFLVLYGIAAPDSQRIAFYRLLDEFF"
     primer_bind     complement(1721..1740)
                     /label=Neo-R
                     /note="Neomycin resistance gene, reverse primer"
     primer_bind     2331..2350
                     /label=Neo-F
                     /note="Neomycin resistance gene, forward primer"
     regulatory      2661..2670
                     /regulatory_class="other"
                     /note="vertebrate consensus sequence for strong initiation
                     of translation (Kozak, 1987)"
     CDS             2667..3041
                     /codon_start=1
                     /gene="Sh ble from Streptoalloteichus hindustanus"
                     /product="antibiotic-binding protein"
                     /label=BleoR
                     /note="confers resistance to bleomycin, phleomycin, and
                     Zeocin(TM)"
                     /translation="MAKLTSAVPVLTARDVAGAVEFWTDRLGFSRDFVEDDFAGVVRDD
                     VTLFISAVQDQVVPDNTLAWVWVRGLDELYAEWSEVVSTNFRDASGPAMTEIGEQPWGR
                     EFALRDPAGNCVHFVAEEQD"
     rep_origin      3179..3767
                     /direction=RIGHT
                     /label=ori
                     /note="high-copy-number ColE1/pMB1/pBR322/pUC origin of
                     replication"
     primer_bind     3668..3687
                     /label=pBR322ori-F
                     /note="pBR322 origin, forward primer"
     primer_bind     3921..3938
                     /label=L4440
                     /note="L4440 vector, forward primer"
ORIGIN
        1 agcgcccaat acgcaaaccg cctctccccg cgcgttggcc gattcattaa tgcagctggc
       61 acgacaggtt tcccgactgg aaagcgggca gtgagcgcaa cgcaattaat gtgagttagc
      121 tcactcatta ggcaccccag gctttacact ttatgcttcc ggctcgtatg ttgtgtggaa
      181 ttgtgagcgg ataacaattt cacacaggaa acagctatga ccatgattac gccaagctat
      241 ttaggtgaca ctatagaata ctcaagctat gcatcaagct tggtaccgag ctcggatcca
      301 ctagtaacgg ccgccagtgt gctggaattc gcccttggtc tctgagtcat gtgtaacact
      361 cgctctggag agttagtcat ccgacagggt aactctaatc tcccaacacc ttattaactc
      421 tgcgtaactg taactcttct tgccacgtcg atcttactca attttcctgc tcatcatctg
      481 ctggattgtt gtctatcgtc tggctctaat acatttattg tttattgccc aaacaacttt
      541 cattgcacgt aagtgaattg ttttataaca gcgttcgcca attgctgcgc catcgtcgtc
      601 cggctgtcct accgttaggg gtagtgtgtc tcacactacc gaggttacta gagttgggaa
      661 agcgatactg cctcggacac accacctggg tcttacgact gcagagagaa tcggcgttac
      721 ctctctcaca aagcccttca gtggccaagg aggcctgcga gagaccaagg gcgaattctg
      781 cagatatcca tcacactggc ggccgctcga gcatgcatct agagggccca attcgcccta
      841 tagtgagtcg tattacaatt cactggccgt cgttttacaa cgtcgtgact gggaaaaccc
      901 tggcgttacc caacttaatc gccttgcagc acatccccct ttcgccagct ggcgtaatag
      961 cgaagaggcc cgcaccgatc gcccttccca acagttgcgc agcctatacg tacggcagtt
     1021 taaggtttac acctataaaa gagagagccg ttatcgtctg tttgtggatg tacagagtga
     1081 tattattgac acgccggggc gacggatggt gatccccctg gccagtgcac gtctgctgtc
     1141 agataaagtc tcccgtgaac tttacccggt ggtgcatatc ggggatgaaa gctggcgcat
     1201 gatgaccacc gatatggcca gtgtgccggt ctccgttatc ggggaagaag tggctgatct
     1261 cagccaccgc gaaaatgaca tcaaaaacgc cattaacctg atgttctggg gaatataaat
     1321 gtcaggcatg agattatcaa aaaggatctt cacctagatc cttttcacgt agaaagccag
     1381 tccgcagaaa cggtgctgac cccggatgaa tgtcagctac tgggctatct ggacaaggga
     1441 aaacgcaagc gcaaagagaa agcaggtagc ttgcagtggg cttacatggc gatagctaga
     1501 ctgggcggtt ttatggacag caagcgaacc ggaattgcca gctggggcgc cctctggtaa
     1561 ggttgggaag ccctgcaaag taaactggat ggctttcttg ccgccaagga tctgatggcg
     1621 caggggatca agctctgatc aagagacagg atgaggatcg tttcgcatga ttgaacaaga
     1681 tggattgcac gcaggttctc cggccgcttg ggtggagagg ctattcggct atgactgggc
     1741 acaacagaca atcggctgct ctgatgccgc cgtgttccgg ctgtcagcgc aggggcgccc
     1801 ggttcttttt gtcaagaccg acctgtccgg tgccctgaat gaactgcaag acgaggcagc
     1861 gcggctatcg tggctggcca cgacgggcgt tccttgcgca gctgtgctcg acgttgtcac
     1921 tgaagcggga agggactggc tgctattggg cgaagtgccg gggcaggatc tcctgtcatc
     1981 tcaccttgct cctgccgaga aagtatccat catggctgat gcaatgcggc ggctgcatac
     2041 gcttgatccg gctacctgcc cattcgacca ccaagcgaaa catcgcatcg agcgagcacg
     2101 tactcggatg gaagccggtc ttgtcgatca ggatgatctg gacgaagagc atcaggggct
     2161 cgcgccagcc gaactgttcg ccaggctcaa ggcgagcatg cccgacggcg aggatctcgt
     2221 cgtgacccat ggcgatgcct gcttgccgaa tatcatggtg gaaaatggcc gcttttctgg
     2281 attcatcgac tgtggccggc tgggtgtggc ggaccgctat caggacatag cgttggctac
     2341 ccgtgatatt gctgaagagc ttggcggcga atgggctgac cgcttcctcg tgctttacgg
     2401 tatcgccgct cccgattcgc agcgcatcgc cttctatcgc cttcttgacg agttcttctg
     2461 aattattaac gcttacaatt tcctgatgcg gtattttctc cttacgcatc tgtgcggtat
     2521 ttcacaccgc atcaggtggc acttttcggg gaaatgtgcg cggaacccct atttgtttat
     2581 ttttctaaat acattcaaat atgtatccgc tcatgagaca ataaccctga taaatgcttc
     2641 aataatagca cgtgaggagg gccaccatgg ccaagttgac cagtgccgtt ccggtgctca
     2701 ccgcgcgcga cgtcgccgga gcggtcgagt tctggaccga ccggctcggg ttctcccggg
     2761 acttcgtgga ggacgacttc gccggtgtgg tccgggacga cgtgaccctg ttcatcagcg
     2821 cggtccagga ccaggtggtg ccggacaaca ccctggcctg ggtgtgggtg cgcggcctgg
     2881 acgagctgta cgccgagtgg tcggaggtcg tgtccacgaa cttccgggac gcctccgggc
     2941 cggccatgac cgagatcggc gagcagccgt gggggcggga gttcgccctg cgcgacccgg
     3001 ccggcaactg cgtgcacttc gtggccgagg agcaggactg acacgtgcta aaacttcatt
     3061 tttaatttaa aaggatctag gtgaagatcc tttttgataa tctcatgacc aaaatccctt
     3121 aacgtgagtt ttcgttccac tgagcgtcag accccgtaga aaagatcaaa ggatcttctt
     3181 gagatccttt ttttctgcgc gtaatctgct gcttgcaaac aaaaaaacca ccgctaccag
     3241 cggtggtttg tttgccggat caagagctac caactctttt tccgaaggta actggcttca
     3301 gcagagcgca gataccaaat actgttcttc tagtgtagcc gtagttaggc caccacttca
     3361 agaactctgt agcaccgcct acatacctcg ctctgctaat cctgttacca gtggctgctg
     3421 ccagtggcga taagtcgtgt cttaccgggt tggactcaag acgatagtta ccggataagg
     3481 cgcagcggtc gggctgaacg gggggttcgt gcacacagcc cagcttggag cgaacgacct
     3541 acaccgaact gagataccta cagcgtgagc tatgagaaag cgccacgctt cccgaaggga
     3601 gaaaggcgga caggtatccg gtaagcggca gggtcggaac aggagagcgc acgagggagc
     3661 ttccaggggg aaacgcctgg tatctttata gtcctgtcgg gtttcgccac ctctgacttg
     3721 agcgtcgatt tttgtgatgc tcgtcagggg ggcggagcct atggaaaaac gccagcaacg
     3781 cggccttttt acggttcctg gccttttgct ggccttttgc tcacatgttc tttcctgcgt
     3841 tatcccctga ttctgtggat aaccgtatta ccgcctttga gtgagctgat accgctcgcc
     3901 gcagccgaac gaccgagcgc agcgagtcag tgagcgagga agcggaag
//
